>Addgene plasmid #178049 | PB CAG-L-bpA-2xSV40pA-L-tdGFP-Lrig1_shRNAmir_3 | addgene full sequence | sequence record 352988 | Addgene NGS Result
GTGGCACTTTTCGGGGAAATGTGCGCGGAACCCCTATTTGTTTATTTTTCTAAATACATTCAAATATGTA
TCCGCTCATGAGACAATAACCCTGATAAATGCTTCAATAATATTGAAAAAGGAAGAGTATGAGTATTCAA
CATTTCCGTGTCGCCCTTATTCCCTTTTTTGCGGCATTTTGCCTTCCTGTTTTTGCTCACCCAGAAACGC
TGGTGAAAGTAAAAGATGCTGAAGATCAGTTGGGTGCACGAGTGGGTTACATCGAACTGGATCTCAACAG
CGGTAAGATCCTTGAGAGTTTTCGCCCCGAAGAACGTTTTCCAATGATGAGCACTTTTAAAGTTCTGCTA
TGTGGCGCGGTATTATCCCGTATTGACGCCGGGCAAGAGCAACTCGGTCGCCGCATACACTATTCTCAGA
ATGACTTGGTTGAGTACTCACCAGTCACAGAAAAGCATCTTACGGATGGCATGACAGTAAGAGAATTATG
CAGTGCTGCCATAACCATGAGTGATAACACTGCGGCCAACTTACTTCTGACAACGATCGGAGGACCGAAG
GAGCTAACCGCTTTTTTGCACAACATGGGGGATCATGTAACTCGCCTTGATCGTTGGGAACCGGAGCTGA
ATGAAGCCATACCAAACGACGAGCGTGACACCACGATGCCTGTAGCAATGGCAACAACGTTGCGCAAACT
ATTAACTGGCGAACTACTTACTCTAGCTTCCCGGCAACAATTAATAGACTGGATGGAGGCGGATAAAGTT
GCAGGACCACTTCTGCGCTCGGCCCTTCCGGCTGGCTGGTTTATTGCTGATAAATCTGGAGCCGGTGAGC
GTGGGTCTCGCGGTATCATTGCAGCACTGGGGCCAGATGGTAAGCCCTCCCGTATCGTAGTTATCTACAC
GACGGGGAGTCAGGCAACTATGGATGAACGAAATAGACAGATCGCTGAGATAGGTGCCTCACTGATTAAG
CATTGGTAACTGTCAGACCAAGTTTACTCATATATACTTTAGATTGATTTAAAACTTCATTTTTAATTTA
AAAGGATCTAGGTGAAGATCCTTTTTGATAATCTCATGACCAAAATCCCTTAACGTGAGTTTTCGTTCCA
CTGAGCGTCAGACCCCGTAGAAAAGATCAAAGGATCTTCTTGAGATCCTTTTTTTCTGCGCGTAATCTGC
TGCTTGCAAACAAAAAAACCACCGCTACCAGCGGTGGTTTGTTTGCCGGATCAAGAGCTACCAACTCTTT
TTCCGAAGGTAACTGGCTTCAGCAGAGCGCAGATACCAAATACTGTTCTTCTAGTGTAGCCGTAGTTAGG
CCACCACTTCAAGAACTCTGTAGCACCGCCTACATACCTCGCTCTGCTAATCCTGTTACCAGTGGCTGCT
GCCAGTGGCGATAAGTCGTGTCTTACCGGGTTGGACTCAAGACGATAGTTACCGGATAAGGCGCAGCGGT
CGGGCTGAACGGGGGGTTCGTGCACACAGCCCAGCTTGGAGCGAACGACCTACACCGAACTGAGATACCT
ACAGCGTGAGCTATGAGAAAGCGCCACGCTTCCCGAAGGGAGAAAGGCGGACAGGTATCCGGTAAGCGGC
AGGGTCGGAACAGGAGAGCGCACGAGGGAGCTTCCAGGGGGAAACGCCTGGTATCTTTATAGTCCTGTCG
GGTTTCGCCACCTCTGACTTGAGCGTCGATTTTTGTGATGCTCGTCAGGGGGGCGGAGCCTATGGAAAAA
CGCCAGCAACGCGGCCTTTTTACGGTTCCTGGCCTTTTGCTGGCCTTTTGCTCACATGTTCTTTCCTGCG
TTATCCCCTGATTCTGTGGATAACCGTATTACCGCCTTTGAGTGAGCTGATACCGCTCGCCGCAGCCGAA
CGACCGAGCGCAGCGAGTCAGTGAGCGAGGAAGCGGAAGAGCGCCCAATACGCAAACCGCCTCTCCCCGC
GCGTTGGCCGATTCATTAATGCAGCTGGCACGACAGGTTTCCCGACTGGAAAGCGGGCAGTGAGCGCAAC
GCAATTAATGTGAGTTAGCTCACTCATTAGGCACCCCAGGCTTTACACTTTATGCTTCCGGCTCGTATGT
TGTGTGGAATTGTGAGCGGATAACAATTTCACACAGGAAACAGCTATGACCATGATTACGCCAAGCGCGC
AATTAACCCTCACTAAAGGGAACCTCCCCCGGTATTCACGACAGCAGGCTGAATAATAAAAAAATTAGAA
ACTATTATTTAACCCTAGAAAGATAATCATATTGTGACGTACGTTAAAGATAATCATGCGTAAAATTGAC
GCATGTGTTTTATCGGTCTGTATATCGAGGTTTATTTATTAATTTGAATAGATATTAAGTTTTATTATAT
TTACACTTACATACTAATAATAAATTCAACAAACAATTTATTTATGTTTATTTATTTATTAAAAAAAAAC
AAAAACTCAAAATTTCTTCTATAAAGTAACAAAACTTTTAAACATTCTCTCTTTTACAAAAATAAACTTA
TTTTGTACTTTAAAAACAGTCATGTTGTATTATAAAATAAGTAATTAGCTTAACCTATACATAATAGAAA
CAAATTATACTTATTAACCGGTCATGGTCGACATTGATTATTGACTAGTTATTAATAGTAATCAATTACG
GGGTCATTAGTTCATAGCCCATATATGGAGTTCCGCGTTACATAACTTACGGTAAATGGCCCGCCTGGCT
GACCGCCCAACGACCCCCGCCCATTGACGTCAATAATGACGTATGTTCCCATAGTAACGCCAATAGGGAC
TTTCCATTGACGTCAATGGGTGGAGTATTTACGGTAAACTGCCCACTTGGCAGTACATCAAGTGTATCAT
ATGCCAAGTACGCCCCCTATTGACGTCAATGACGGTAAATGGCCCGCCTGGCATTATGCCCAGTACATGA
CCTTATGGGACTTTCCTACTTGGCAGTACATCTACGTATTAGTCATCGCTATTACCATGGTCGAGGTGAG
CCCCACGTTCTGCTTCACTCTCCCCATCTCCCCCCCCTCCCCACCCCCAATTTTGTATTTATTTATTTTT
TAATTATTTTGTGCAGCGATGGGGGCGGGGGGGGGGGGGGGGCGCGCGCCRGGGGGGGGGGGGGGGGGSG
GGGGGSGGGGSGGGGSGRGGCGGAGAGGTGCGGCGGCAGCCAATCAGAGCGGCGCGCTCCGAAAGTTTCC
TTTTATGGCGAGGCGGCGGCGGCGGCGGCCCTATAAAAAGCGAAGCGCGCGGCGGGCGGGAGTCGCTGCG
CGCTGCCTTCGCCCCGTGCCCCGCTCCGCCGCCGCCTCGCGCCGCCCGCCCCGGCTCTGACTGACCGCGT
TACTCCCACAGGTGAGCGGGCGGGACGGCCCTTCTCCTCCGGGCTGTAATTAGCGCTTGGTTTAATGACG
GCTTGTTTCTTTTCTGTGGCTGCGTGAAAGCCTTGAGGGGCTCCGGGAGGGCCCTTTGTGCGGGGGGAGC
GGCTCGGGGGGTGCGTGCGTGTGTGTGTGCGTGGGGAGCGCCGCGTGCGGCTCCGCGCTGCCCGGCGGCT
GTGAGCGCTGCGGGCGCGGCGCGGGGCTTTGTGCGCTCCGCAGTGTGCGCGAGGGGAGCGCGGCCGGGGG
CGGTGCCCCGCGGTGCGGGGGGGGCTGCGAGGGGAACAAAGGCTGCGTGCGGGGTGTGTGCGTGGGGGGG
TGAGCAGGGGGTGTGGGCGCGTCGGTCGGGCTGCAACCCCCCCTGCACCCCCCTCCCCGAGTTGCTGAGC
ACGGCCCGGCTTCGGGTGCGGGGCTCCGTACGGGGCGTGGCGCGGGGCTCGCCGTGCCGGGCGGGGGGTG
GCGGCAGGTGGGGGTGCCGGGCGGGGCGGGGCCGCCTCGGGCCGGGGAGGGCTCGGGGGAGGGGCGCGGC
GGCCCCCGGAGCGCCGGCGGCTGTCGAGGCGCGGCGAGCCGCAGCCATTGCCTTTTATGGTAATCGTGCG
AGAGGGCGCAGGGACTTCCTTTGTCCCAAATCTGTGCGGAGCCGAAATCTGGGAGGCGCCGCCGCACCCC
CTCTAGCGGGCGCGGGGCGAAGCGGTGCGGCGCCGGCAGGAAGGAAATGGGCGGGGAGGGCCTTCGTGCG
TCGCCGCGCCGCCGTCCCCTTCTCCCTCTCCAGCCTCGGGGCTGTCCGCGGGGGGACGGCTGCCTTCGGG
GGGGACGGGGCAGGGCGGGGTTCGGCTTCTGGCGTGTGACCGGCGGCTCTAGAGCCTCTGCTAACCATGT
TCATGCCTTCTTCTTTTTCCTACAGCTCCTGGGCAACGTGCTGGTTATTGTGCTGTCTCATCATTTTGGC
AAAGAATTGCTAGCATAACTTCGTATAGCATACATTATACGAAGTTATAGCTCGCTGATCAGCCTCGACT
GTGCCTTCTAGTTGCCAGCCATCTGTTGTTTGCCCCTCCCCCGTGCCTTCCTTGACCCTGGAAGGTGCCA
CTCCCACTGTCCTTTCCTAATAAAATGAGGAAATTGCATCGCATTGTCTGAGTAGGTGTCATTCTATTCT
GGGGGGTGGGGTGGGGCAGGACAGCAAGGGGGAGGATTGGGAAGACAATAGCAGGCATGCTGGGGATGCG
GTGGGCTCTATGGCTTCTGAGGCGGAAAGAACCAGCTGGGGCTCGACTAGAGCTTGCGGAACCCTTACCA
CCGCGGTGGCGGCCGCTCTAGAATCATAATCAGCCATACCACATTTGTAGAGGTTTTACTTGCTTTAAAA
AACCTCCCACACCTCCCCCTGAACCTGAAACATAAAATGAATGCAATTGTTGTTGTTAACTTGTTTATTG
CAGCTTATAATGGTTACAAATAAAGCAATAGCATCACAAATTTCACAAATAAAGCATTTTTTTCACTGCA
TTCTAGTTGTGGTTTGTCCAAACTCATCAATGTATCTTAACTAGAATCATAATCAGCCATACCACATTTG
TAGAGGTTTTACTTGCTTTAAAAAACCTCCCACACCTCCCCCTGAACCTGAAACATAAAATGAATGCAAT
TGTTGTTGTTAACTTGTTTATTGCAGCTTATAATGGTTACAAATAAAGCAATAGCATCACAAATTTCACA
AATAAAGCATTTTTTTCACTGCATTCTAGTTGTGGTTTGTCCAAACTCATCAATGTATCTTATAACTAAA
TAACCTAGGATAACTTCGTATAGCATACATTATACGAAGTTATAGGCGCGCCATGAGCAAAGGAGAAGAA
CTTTTCACTGGAGTTGTCCCAATTCTTGTTGAATTAGATGGTGATGTTAATGGGCACAAATTTTCTGTCC
GTGGAGAGGGTGAAGGTGATGCTACAAACGGAAAACTCACCCTTAAATTTATTTGCACTACTGGAAAACT
ACCTGTTCCGTGGCCAACACTTGTCACTACTCTGACCTATGGTGTTCAATGCTTTTCCCGTTATCCGGAT
CACATGAAACGGCATGACTTTTTCAAGAGTGCCATGCCCGAAGGTTATGTACAGGAACGCACTATATCTT
TCAAAGATGACGGGACCTACAAGACGCGTGCTGAAGTCAAGTTTGAAGGTGATACCCTTGTTAATCGTAT
CGAGTTAAAGGGTATTGATTTTAAAGAAGATGGAAACATTCTTGGACACAAACTCGAATACAACTTTAAC
TCACACAATGTATACATCACGGCAGACAAACAAAAGAATGGAATCAAAGCTAACTTCAAAATTCGCCACA
ACGTTGAAGATGGTTCCGTTCAACTAGCAGACCATTATCAACAAAATACTCCAATTGGCGATGGCCCTGT
CCTTTTACCAGACAACCATTACCTGTCGACACAATCTGTCCTTTCGAAAGATCCCAACGAAAAGCGTGAC
CACATGGTCCTTCTTGAGTTTGTAACTGCTGCTGGGATTACACATGGCATGGATGAGCTCTACAAAGGTT
CTGCTGGATCTGCAGCAGGATCTGGTATGAGCAAAGGAGAAGAACTTTTCACTGGAGTTGTCCCAATTCT
TGTTGAATTAGATGGTGATGTTAATGGGCACAAATTTTCTGTCCGTGGAGAGGGTGAAGGTGATGCTACA
AACGGAAAACTCACCCTTAAATTTATTTGCACTACTGGAAAACTACCTGTTCCGTGGCCAACACTTGTCA
CTACTCTGACCTATGGTGTTCAATGCTTTTCCCGTTATCCGGATCACATGAAACGGCATGACTTTTTCAA
GAGTGCCATGCCCGAAGGTTATGTACAGGAACGCACTATATCTTTCAAAGATGACGGGACCTACAAGACG
CGTGCTGAAGTCAAGTTTGAAGGTGATACCCTTGTTAATCGTATCGAGTTAAAGGGTATTGATTTTAAAG
AAGATGGAAACATTCTTGGACACAAACTCGAATACAACTTTAACTCACACAATGTATACATCACGGCAGA
CAAACAAAAGAATGGAATCAAAGCTAACTTCAAAATTCGCCACAACGTTGAAGATGGTTCCGTTCAACTA
GCAGACCATTATCAACAAAATACTCCAATTGGCGATGGCCCTGTCCTTTTACCAGACAACCATTACCTGT
CGACACAATCTGTCCTTTCGAAAGATCCCAACGAAAAGCGTGACCACATGGTCCTTCTTGAGTTTGTAAC
TGCTGCTGGGATTACACATGGCATGGATGAGCTCTACAAATGATTAATTAATCGACTAGGGATAACAGGG
TAATTGTTTGAATGAGGCTTCAGTACTTTACAGAATCGTTGCCTGCACATCTTGGAAACACTTGCTGGGA
TTACTTCGACTTCTTAACCCAACAGAAGGCTCGAGAAGGTATATTGCTGTTGACAGTGAGCGCCAACCTC
AGCAAGCTGACTCATAGTGAAGCCACAGATGTATGAGTCAGCTTGCTGAGGTTGTTGCCTACTGCCTCGG
ACTTCAAGGGGCTAGAATTCGAGCAATTATCTTGTTTACTAAAACTGAATACCTTGCTATCTCTTTGATA
CATTTTTACAAAGCTGAATTAAAATGGTATAAATTAAATCACTTTCGATTAATGATCATACAGTGCTCTG
AGTACGCTAGGATCCACTAGAGCGGCCGCCTAGAGCTCGCTATCAGCCTCGACTGTGCCTTCTAGTTGCC
AGCCATCTGTTGTTTGCCCCTCCCCCGTGCCTTCCTTGACCCTGGAAGGTGCCACTCCCACTGTCCTTTC
CTAATAAAATGAGGAAATTGCATCGCATTGTCTGAGTAGGTGTCATTCTATTCTGGGGGGTGGGGTGGGG
CAGGACAGCAAGGGGGAGGATTGGGAAGACAATAGCAGGCATGCTGGGGATGCGGTGGGCTCTATGGCTT
CTGAGGCGGAAAGAACCAGCTGGGGCTCGACTAGAGCTTGCGGAACCCTTAAGCTTTTTTATTATATATT
AGTCACGATATCTATAACAAGAAAATATATATATAATAAGTTATCACGTAAGTAGAACATGAAATAACAA
TATAATTATCGTATGAGTTAAATCTTAAAAGTCACGTAAAAGATAATCATGCGTCATTTTGACTCACGCG
GTCGTTATAGTTCAAAATCAGTGACACTTACCGCATTGACAAGCACGCCTCACGGGAGCTCCAAGCGGCG
ACTGAGATGTCCTAAATGCACAGCGACGGATTCGCGCTATTTAGAAAGAGAGAGCAATATTTCAAGAATG
CATGCGTCAATTTTACGCAGACTATCTTTCTAGGGTTAAAAAAGATTTGCGCTTTACTCGACCTAAACTT
TAAACACGTCATAGAATCTTCGTTTGACAAAAACCACATTGTGTTGGGTCGCCCTATAGTGAGTCGTATT
ACAATTCACTGGCCGTCGTTTTACAACGTCGTGACTGGGAAAACCCTGGCGTTACCCAACTTAATCGCCT
TGCAGCACATCCCCCTTTCGCCAGCTGGCGTAATAGCGAAGAGGCCCGCACCGATCGCCCTTCCCAACAG
TTGCGCAGCCTGAATGGCGAATGGCAAATTGTAAGCGTTAATATTTTGTTAAAATTCGCGTTAAATTTTT
GTTAAATCAGCTCATTTTTTAACCAATAGGCCGAAATCGGCAAAATCCCTTATAAATCAAAAGAATAGAC
CGAGATAGGGT
[37 nt withheld, positions 8132-8168]
AAAGAACGTGGACTCCAACGTCAAAGG
[49 nt withheld, positions 8196-8244]
T
[91 nt withheld, positions 8246-8336]
G
[124 nt withheld, positions 8338-8461]
CAG
Features (pLannotate 1.2.2; 29 found; start..end, strand, type, name):
     24..128     +  promoter       AmpR promoter: bla
    129..989     +  CDS            AmpR: β-lactamase; bla; confers resistance to ampicillin, carbenicillin, and related antibiotics
   1160..1748    +  rep_origin     ori: high-copy-number ColE1/pMB1/pBR322/pUC origin of replication
   1931..2023    +  CDS            lacI (fragment): lac repressor; lacI; The lac repressor binds to the lac operator to inhibit transcription in E. coli. This inhibition can be relieved by adding lactose or isopropyl-β-D-thiogalactopyranoside (IPTG).
   2036..2057    +  protein_bind   CAP binding site: CAP binding activates transcription in the presence of cAMP. E. coli catabolite activator protein
   2072..2102    +  promoter       lac promoter: promoter for the E. coli lac operon
   2110..2126    +  protein_bind   lac operator: The lac repressor binds to the lac operator to inhibit transcription in E. coli. This inhibition can be relieved by adding lactose or isopropyl-β-D-thiogalactopyranoside (IPTG). lac repressor encoded by lacI
   2171..2189    +  promoter       T3 promoter: promoter for bacteriophage T3 RNA polymerase
   2620..2999    +  enhancer       CMV enhancer: human cytomegalovirus immediate early enhancer
   3001..3278    +  promoter       chicken β-actin promoter: No description available
   3279..4295    +  intron         chimeric intron: chimera between introns from chicken β-actin and rabbit β-globin
   4355..4388    +  protein_bind   loxP: Cre-mediated recombination occurs in the 8-bp core sequence (GCATACAT). Cre recombinase
   4409..4633    +  polyA_signal   bGH poly(A) signal: bovine growth hormone polyadenylation signal
   4637..4658    +  promoter       SV40 promoter (fragment): SV40 enhancer and early promoter
   4688..4713    +  misc_feature   MCS (fragment): pBluescript multiple cloning site
   4713..4795    +  CDS            large T antigen (fragment): large T antigen from SV40 (simian virus 40)
   4818..4939    +  polyA_signal   SV40 poly(A) signal: SV40 polyadenylation signal
   4946..5028    +  CDS            large T antigen (fragment): large T antigen from SV40 (simian virus 40)
   5051..5172    +  polyA_signal   SV40 poly(A) signal: SV40 polyadenylation signal
   5190..5223    +  protein_bind   loxP: Cre-mediated recombination occurs in the 8-bp core sequence (GCATACAT). Cre recombinase
   5233..5946    +  CDS            Superfolder GFP: Superfolder GFP is a basic (constitutively fluorescent) green fluorescent protein published in 2005, derived from Aequorea victoria. It is reported to be a very rapidly-maturing weak dimer.
   5977..6690    +  CDS            Superfolder GFP: Superfolder GFP is a basic (constitutively fluorescent) green fluorescent protein published in 2005, derived from Aequorea victoria. It is reported to be a very rapidly-maturing weak dimer.
   6919..7045    +  ncRNA          3' miR-30a: sequence downstream of the 71-nt precursor of the human miR-30a microRNA (Zeng et al., 2002) miRNA
   7123..7347    +  polyA_signal   bGH poly(A) signal: bovine growth hormone polyadenylation signal
   7351..7372    +  promoter       SV40 promoter (fragment): SV40 enhancer and early promoter
   7736..7813    +  CDS            FP (fragment): FP25_NPVAC - Experimental evidence at protein level: Swiss-Prot protein existence level 1. From Autographa californica nuclear polyhedrosis virus (AcMNPV).
   7823..7841    -  promoter       T7 promoter: promoter for bacteriophage T7 RNA polymerase
   7844..8001    +  CDS            lacZα (fragment): LacZα fragment of β-galactosidase; lacZ fragment
   8033..8461    -  rep_origin     f1 ori (sequence partly withheld): f1 bacteriophage origin of replication; arrow indicates direction of (+) strand synthesis
