[The description below was written by a language model from this plasmid's Addgene catalogue record and pLannotate feature annotations shown in this document.]
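Description:
PB CAG-L-bpA-2xSV40pA-L-tdGFP-Lrig1_shRNAmir_3 is an 8.5 kb piggyBac transposon plasmid for Cre-dependent expression of a fluorescent reporter together with a microRNA-embedded shRNA in mammalian cells. It is built on a custom, pBluescript-type bacterial backbone with a high-copy ColE1/pUC origin, an f1 origin, residual lac/lacZα and T3/T7 promoter elements, and an ampicillin resistance gene for selection in E. coli. The record states that synthesized piggyBac inverted terminal repeats are present. The automated annotation does not label them, although the unannotated stretches flanking the cassette and a small baculovirus-derived fragment are consistent with their position. With piggyBac transposase supplied separately, these repeats would allow the cassette to integrate into the host genome.

The payload is driven by the CAG promoter (CMV enhancer, chicken β-actin promoter and chimeric intron). Immediately downstream lies a lox-stop-lox element: two loxP sites in the same orientation flank a bGH polyadenylation signal followed by two SV40 polyadenylation signals, which terminate transcription before it reaches the coding region. Cre recombinase excises this stop cassette and places the promoter next to tdGFP, a tandem dimer of two superfolder GFP coding sequences. In the 3′ region of the same transcript sits a synthetic shRNAmir in the optimised miR-30a "miR-E" context, of which the 3′ miR-30a flank is annotated, followed by a bGH polyadenylation signal. This hairpin is the third Lrig1-targeting design, as its name indicates. Green fluorescence therefore marks cells in which Cre has acted and Lrig1 knockdown is switched on, making the construct suited to conditional, cell-type-restricted RNAi with stable genomic integration.
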