Addgene plasmid #178049: PB CAG-L-bpA-2xSV40pA-L-tdGFP-Lrig1_shRNAmir_3
Purpose: CAG tdGFP Lrig1 shRNAmir-3 cre/lox expression piggyBac transposon (bpA 2xSV40pA stop)
Depositing lab: Mario Capecchi. Depositing organization: University of Utah.
Backbone
  Vector backbone: Custom
  Backbone manufacturer: Hyung-song Nam, Capecchi laboratory
  Vector type: Mammalian Expression, RNAi, Cre/Lox ; piggyBac
Growth in bacteria
  Bacterial resistance: Ampicillin, 100 μg/mL
  Growth temperature: 30°C
  Growth strain: DH10B
  Copy number: High Copy
Gene/Insert
  Gene/Insert name: Lrig1 shRNAmir
  Species: Synthetic
Resource information
  A portion of this plasmid was derived from a plasmid made by: piggyBac ITR's were synthesized from sequences in the NCBI database. CAG promoter is from pCAGGS obtained from BCCM/LMBP. bGH pA is from Neal Copeland. SV40 pA is from Clontech. sfGFP is from Sandia Biotech. Backbone is from Stratagene.
Terms and licenses: Academic/Nonprofit Terms; Industry Terms: Not Available to Industry
Depositor comments: mir-30a "miR-E" shRNAmir expression cassette sequence was obtained from Fellmann et al., 2013 (https://doi.org/10.1016/j.celrep.2013.11.020) and synthesized.
How to cite: PB CAG-L-bpA-2xSV40pA-L-tdGFP-Lrig1_shRNAmir_3 was a gift from Mario Capecchi (Addgene plasmid # 178049 ; http://n2t.net/addgene:178049 ; RRID:Addgene_178049)
